Addgene plasmid #123777: MTK3a_025
Purpose: Encodes dspCAS9 tagged with NLS as a Type 3a part to be used in the MTK system
Depositing lab: Hana El-Samad. Depositing organization: University of California, San Francisco (UCSF). Publication: A Toolkit for Rapid Modular Construction of Biological Circuits in Mammalian Cells. Fonseca JP, Bonny AR, Kumar GR, Ng AH, Town J, Wu QC, Aslankoohi E, Chen SY, Dods G, Harrigan P, Osimiri LC, Kistler AL, El-Samad H. ACS Synth Biol. 2019 Nov 15;8(11):2593-2606. doi: 10.1021/acssynbio.9b00322. Epub 2019 Nov 5. PubMed 31686495.
Backbone
  Vector backbone: MTK0_027
  Vector type: Mammalian Expression
Growth in bacteria
  Bacterial resistance: Chloramphenicol, 25 μg/mL
  Growth temperature: 37°C
  Growth strain: DH5alpha
  Copy number: Unknown
Gene/Insert
  Gene/Insert name: spdCAS9 (with NLS)
  Species: Synthetic
  Cloning method: Restriction Enzyme; 5′ cloning site BsmBI (destroyed during cloning); 3′ cloning site BsmBI (destroyed during cloning)
Terms and licenses: Academic/Nonprofit Terms; Industry Terms: Not Available to Industry
Depositor comments: Type 3a parts are used for N-terminal coding sequences in the MTK system Please visit https://www.biorxiv.org/content/10.1101/506188v2 for BioRxiv preprint
How to cite: MTK3a_025 was a gift from Hana El-Samad (Addgene plasmid # 123777 ; http://n2t.net/addgene:123777 ; RRID:Addgene_123777)
