[The description below was written by a language model from this plasmid's Addgene catalogue record and pLannotate feature annotations shown in this document.]
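Description:
MTK3a_025 is a part plasmid from the Mammalian Toolkit (MTK), a modular hierarchical cloning system for assembling genetic circuits for mammalian cells. It is built in the MTK0_027 part-entry backbone and, although catalogued as a mammalian expression vector, the annotated 5.8 kb sequence contains no mammalian promoter or polyadenylation signal. It serves as a storage and donor vector for a single coding part rather than as a stand-alone expression construct. In E. coli it is maintained through a high-copy ColE1/pUC-type origin and selected with chloramphenicol, via a cat gene driven by its native promoter and followed by a lambda t0 terminator. The repository lists the copy number as unknown.

The payload is a synthetic, catalytically dead Streptococcus pyogenes Cas9 (dCas9) preceded by an SV40 large T antigen nuclear localization signal, which directs the protein to the nucleus. The feature annotation identifies the open reading frame only as S. pyogenes Cas9; the nuclease-dead status comes from the catalogue description, and the inactivating mutations are not listed. The insert was introduced using BsmBI sites that were destroyed during cloning.

The part is designated Type 3a, the position reserved in MTK for N-terminal coding sequences. It is therefore meant to be joined to a downstream coding part, along with promoter and terminator parts supplied from other toolkit plasmids, to form a complete transcriptional unit. Such assemblies would typically produce dCas9 fusion proteins for programmable, guide RNA-directed DNA binding. The record does not name specific fusion partners or applications.
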