Features (pLannotate 1.2.2; 6 found; start..end, strand, type, name):
     20..40      +  CDS            SV40 NLS: nuclear localization signal of SV40 (simian virus 40) large T antigen
     47..4147    +  CDS            cas9: CAS9_STRP1 - Also known as csn1 From Streptococcus pyogenes serotype M1.
   4197..4231    -  terminator     lambda t0 terminator: minimal transcription terminator from phage lambda (Scholtissek and Grosse, 1987)
   4305..4961    -  CDS            cat: CAT_ECOLX - Experimental evidence at protein level: Swiss-Prot protein existence level 1. This enzyme is an effector of chloramphenicol resistance in bacteria. From Escherichia coli. This protein is used as a marker in many commonly used cloning vectors, such as pACYC184.
   4962..5059    -  promoter       cat promoter: promoter of the E. coli cat gene encoding chloramphenicol acetyltransferase
   5143..5731    +  rep_origin     ori: high-copy-number ColE1/pMB1/pBR322/pUC origin of replication
>Addgene plasmid #123777 | MTK3a_025 | addgene full sequence | sequence record 249077 | Addgene NGS Result
TCGGTCTCATATGGACGTCCCAAAGAAGAAGAGAAAGGTAGGCAGCGACAAGAAGTATTCTATCGGACTG
GCCATCGGGACTAATAGCGTCGGGTGGGCCGTGATCACTGACGAGTACAAGGTGCCCTCTAAGAAGTTCA
AGGTGCTCGGGAACACCGACCGGCATTCCATCAAGAAAAATCTGATCGGAGCTCTCCTCTTTGATTCAGG
GGAAACTGCTGAAGCAACCCGCCTCAAGCGGACTGCTAGACGGCGGTACACCAGGAGGAAGAACCGGATT
TGTTACCTTCAAGAGATATTCTCCAACGAAATGGCAAAGGTCGACGACAGCTTCTTCCATAGGCTGGAAG
AATCATTCCTCGTGGAAGAGGATAAGAAGCATGAACGGCATCCCATCTTCGGTAATATCGTCGACGAGGT
GGCCTATCACGAGAAATACCCAACCATCTACCATCTTCGCAAAAAGCTGGTGGACTCAACCGACAAGGCA
GACCTCCGGCTTATCTACCTGGCCCTGGCCCACATGATCAAGTTCAGAGGCCACTTCCTGATCGAGGGCG
ACCTCAATCCTGACAATAGCGATGTGGATAAACTGTTCATCCAGCTGGTGCAGACTTACAACCAGCTCTT
TGAAGAGAACCCCATCAATGCAAGCGGAGTCGATGCCAAGGCCATTCTGTCAGCCCGGCTGTCAAAGAGC
CGCAGACTTGAGAATCTTATCGCTCAGCTGCCGGGTGAAAAGAAAAATGGACTGTTCGGGAACCTGATTG
CTCTTTCACTTGGGCTGACTCCCAATTTCAAGTCTAATTTCGACCTGGCAGAGGATGCCAAGCTGCAACT
GTCCAAGGACACCTATGATGACGATCTCGACAACCTCCTGGCCCAGATCGGTGACCAATACGCCGACCTT
TTCCTTGCTGCTAAGAATCTTTCTGACGCCATCCTGCTGTCTGACATTCTCCGCGTGAACACTGAAATCA
CCAAGGCCCCTCTTTCAGCTTCAATGATTAAGCGGTATGATGAGCACCACCAGGACCTGACCCTGCTTAA
GGCACTCGTCCGGCAGCAGCTTCCGGAGAAGTACAAGGAAATCTTCTTTGACCAGTCAAAGAATGGATAC
GCCGGCTACATCGACGGAGGTGCCTCCCAAGAGGAATTTTATAAGTTTATCAAACCTATCCTTGAGAAGA
TGGACGGCACCGAAGAGCTCCTCGTGAAACTGAATCGGGAGGATCTGCTGCGGAAGCAGCGCACTTTCGA
CAATGGGAGCATTCCCCACCAGATCCATCTTGGGGAGCTTCACGCCATCCTTCGGCGCCAAGAGGACTTC
TACCCCTTTCTTAAGGACAACAGGGAGAAGATTGAGAAAATTCTCACTTTCCGCATCCCCTACTACGTGG
GACCCCTCGCCAGAGGAAATAGCCGGTTTGCTTGGATGACCAGAAAGTCAGAAGAAACTATCACTCCCTG
GAACTTCGAAGAGGTGGTGGACAAGGGAGCCAGCGCTCAGTCATTCATCGAACGGATGACTAACTTCGAT
AAGAACCTCCCCAATGAGAAGGTCCTGCCGAAACATTCCCTGCTCTACGAGTACTTTACCGTGTACAACG
AGCTGACCAAGGTGAAATATGTCACCGAAGGGATGAGGAAGCCCGCATTCCTGTCAGGCGAACAAAAGAA
GGCAATTGTGGACCTTCTGTTCAAGACCAATAGAAAGGTGACCGTGAAGCAGCTGAAGGAGGACTATTTC
AAGAAAATTGAATGCTTCGACTCTGTGGAGATTAGCGGGGTCGAAGATCGGTTCAACGCAAGCCTGGGTA
CCTACCATGATCTGCTTAAGATCATCAAGGACAAGGATTTTCTGGACAATGAGGAGAAAGAGGACATCCT
TGAGGACATTGTCCTGACTCTCACTCTGTTCGAGGACCGGGAAATGATCGAGGAGAGGCTTAAGACCTAC
GCCCATCTGTTCGACGATAAAGTGATGAAGCAACTTAAACGGAGAAGATATACCGGATGGGGACGCCTTA
GCCGCAAACTCATCAACGGAATCCGGGACAAACAGAGCGGAAAGACCATTCTTGATTTCCTTAAGAGCGA
CGGATTCGCTAATCGCAACTTCATGCAACTTATCCATGATGATTCCCTGACCTTTAAGGAGGACATCCAG
AAGGCCCAAGTGTCTGGACAAGGTGACTCACTGCACGAGCATATCGCAAATCTGGCTGGTTCACCCGCTA
TTAAGAAGGGTATTCTCCAGACCGTGAAAGTCGTGGACGAGCTGGTCAAGGTGATGGGTCGCCATAAACC
AGAGAACATTGTCATCGAGATGGCCAGGGAAAACCAGACTACCCAGAAGGGACAGAAGAACAGCAGGGAG
CGGATGAAAAGAATTGAGGAAGGGATTAAGGAGCTCGGGTCACAGATCCTTAAAGAGCACCCGGTGGAAA
ACACCCAGCTTCAGAATGAGAAGCTCTATCTGTACTACCTTCAAAATGGACGCGATATGTATGTGGACCA
AGAGCTTGATATCAACAGGCTCTCAGACTACGACGTGGACGCCATCGTCCCTCAGAGCTTCCTCAAAGAC
GACTCAATTGACAATAAGGTGCTGACTCGCTCAGACAAGAACCGGGGAAAGTCAGATAACGTGCCCTCAG
AGGAAGTCGTGAAAAAGATGAAGAACTATTGGCGCCAGCTTCTGAACGCAAAGCTGATCACTCAGCGGAA
GTTCGACAATCTCACTAAGGCTGAGAGGGGCGGACTGAGCGAACTGGACAAAGCAGGATTCATTAAACGG
CAACTTGTGGAGACTCGGCAGATTACTAAACATGTAGCCCAAATCCTTGACTCACGCATGAATACCAAGT
ACGACGAAAACGACAAACTTATCCGCGAGGTGAAGGTGATTACCCTGAAGTCCAAGCTGGTCAGCGATTT
CAGAAAGGACTTTCAATTCTACAAAGTGCGGGAGATCAATAACTATCATCATGCTCATGACGCATATCTG
AATGCCGTGGTGGGAACCGCCCTGATCAAGAAGTACCCAAAGCTGGAAAGCGAGTTCGTGTACGGAGACT
ACAAGGTCTACGACGTGCGCAAGATGATTGCCAAATCTGAGCAGGAGATCGGAAAGGCCACCGCAAAGTA
CTTCTTCTACAGCAACATCATGAATTTCTTCAAGACCGAAATCACCCTTGCAAACGGTGAGATCCGGAAG
AGGCCGCTCATCGAGACTAATGGGGAGACTGGCGAAATCGTGTGGGACAAGGGCAGAGATTTCGCTACCG
TGCGCAAAGTGCTTTCTATGCCTCAAGTGAACATCGTGAAGAAAACCGAGGTGCAAACCGGAGGCTTTTC
TAAGGAATCAATCCTCCCCAAGCGCAACTCCGACAAGCTCATTGCAAGGAAGAAGGATTGGGACCCTAAG
AAGTACGGCGGATTCGATTCACCAACTGTGGCTTATTCTGTCCTGGTCGTGGCTAAGGTGGAAAAAGGAA
AGTCTAAGAAGCTCAAGAGCGTGAAGGAACTGCTGGGTATCACCATTATGGAGCGCAGCTCCTTCGAGAA
GAACCCAATTGACTTTCTCGAAGCCAAAGGTTACAAGGAAGTCAAGAAGGACCTTATCATCAAGCTCCCA
AAGTATAGCCTGTTCGAACTGGAGAATGGGCGGAAGCGGATGCTCGCCTCCGCTGGCGAACTTCAGAAGG
GTAATGAGCTGGCTCTCCCCTCCAAGTACGTGAATTTCCTCTACCTTGCAAGCCATTACGAGAAGCTGAA
GGGGAGCCCCGAGGACAACGAGCAAAAGCAACTGTTTGTGGAGCAGCATAAGCATTATCTGGACGAGATC
ATTGAGCAGATTTCCGAGTTTTCTAAACGCGTCATTCTCGCTGATGCCAACCTCGATAAAGTCCTTAGCG
CATACAATAAGCACAGAGACAAACCAATTCGGGAGCAGGCTGAGAATATCATCCACCTGTTCACCCTCAC
CAATCTTGGTGCCCCTGCCGCATTCAAGTACTTCGACACCACCATCGACCGGAAACGCTATACCTCCACC
AAAGAAGTGCTGGACGCCACCCTCATCCACCAGAGCATCACCGGACTTTACGAAACTCGGATTGACCTCT
CACAGCTCGGAGGGGATGAGGGAGCTCCCAAGAAAAAGCGCAAGGTAGGTTCTTGAGACCAGACCAATAA
AAAACGCCCGGCGGCAACCGAGCGTTCTGAACAAATCCAGATGGAGTTCTGAGGTCATTACTGGATCTAT
CAACAGGAGTCCAAGCGAGCTCGATATCAAATTACGCCCCGCCCTGCCACTCATCGCAGTACTGTTGTAA
TTCATTAAGCATTCTGCCGACATGGAAGCCATCACAAACGGCATGATGAACCTGAATCGCCAGCGGCATC
AGCACCTTGTCGCCTTGCGTATAATATTTGCCCATGGTGAAAACGGGGGCGAAGAAGTTGTCCATATTGG
CCACGTTTAAATCAAAACTGGTGAAACTCACCCAGGGATTGGCTGAAACGAAAAACATATTCTCAATAAA
CCCTTTAGGGAAATAGGCCAGGTTTTCACCGTAACACGCCACATCTTGCGAATATATGTGTAGAAACTGC
CGGAAATCGTCGTGGTATTCACTCCAGAGCGATGAAAACGTTTCAGTTTGCTCATGGAAAACGGTGTAAC
AAGGGTGAACACTATCCCATATCACCAGCTCACCGTCTTTCATTGCCATACGAAATTCCGGATGAGCATT
CATCAGGCGGGCAAGAATGTGAATAAAGGCCGGATAAAACTTGTGCTTATTTTTCTTTACGGTCTTTAAA
AAGGCCGTAATATCCAGCTGAACGGTCTGGTTATAGGTACATTGAGCAACTGACTGAAATGCCTCAAAAT
GTTCTTTACGATGCCATTGGGATATATCAACGGTGGTATATCCAGTGATTTTTTTCTCCATTTTAGCTTC
CTTAGCTCCTGAAAATCTCGATAACTCAAAAAATACGCCCGGTAGTGATCTTATTTCATTATGGTGAAAG
TTGGAACCTCTTACGTGCCCGATCAATCATGACCAAAATCCCTTAACGTGAGTTTTCGTTCCACTGAGCG
TCAGACCCCGTAGAAAAGATCAAAGGATCTTCTTGAGATCCTTTTTTTCTGCGCGTAATCTGCTGCTTGC
AAACAAAAAAACCACCGCTACCAGCGGTGGTTTGTTTGCCGGATCAAGAGCTACCAACTCTTTTTCCGAA
GGTAACTGGCTTCAGCAGAGCGCAGATACCAAATACTGTTCTTCTAGTGTAGCCGTAGTTAGGCCACCAC
TTCAAGAACTCTGTAGCACCGCCTACATACCTCGCTCTGCTAATCCTGTTACCAGTGGCTGCTGCCAGTG
GCGATAAGTCGTGTCTTACCGGGTTGGACTCAAGACGATAGTTACCGGATAAGGCGCAGCGGTCGGGCTG
AACGGGGGGTTCGTGCACACAGCCCAGCTTGGAGCGAACGACCTACACCGAACTGAGATACCTACAGCGT
GAGCTATGAGAAAGCGCCACGCTTCCCGAAGGGAGAAAGGCGGACAGGTATCCGGTAAGCGGCAGGGTCG
GAACAGGAGAGCGCACGAGGGAGCTTCCAGGGGGAAACGCCTGGTATCTTTATAGTCCTGTCGGGTTTCG
CCACCTCTGACTTGAGCGTCGATTTTTGTGATGCTCGTCAGGGGGGCGGAGCCTATGGAAAAACGCCAGC
AACGCGGCCTTTTTACGGTTCCTGGCCTTTTGCTGGCCTTTTGCTCACATGTTCTTTCCTGCGTTATCCC
CTGATTCTGTGGATAACCGTAG
